>Addgene plasmid #196931 | miR21mutant-IRE-TREAT | addgene full sequence | sequence record 387528 | Addgene NGS Result
GCGTAATCATGGTCATAGCTGTTTCCTGTGTGAAATTGTTATCCGCTCACAATTCCACACAACATACGAG
CCGGAAGCATAAAGTGTAAAGCCTGGGGTGCCTAATGAGTGAGCTAACTCACATTAATTGCGTTGCGCTC
ACTGCCCGCTTTCCAGTCGGGAAACCTGTCGTGCCAGCTGCATTAATGAATCGGCCAACGCGCGGGGAGA
GGCGGTTTGCGTATTGGGCGCTCTTCCGCTTCCTCGCTCACTGACTCGCTGCGCTCGGTCGTTCGGCTGC
GGCGAGCGGTATCAGCTCACTCAAAGGCGGTAATACGGTTATCCACAGAATCAGGGGATAACGCAGGAAA
GAACATGTGAGCAAAAGGCCAGCAAAAGGCCAGGAACCGTAAAAAGGCCGCGTTGCTGGCGTTTTTCCAT
AGGCTCCGCCCCCCTGACGAGCATCACAAAAATCGACGCTCAAGTCAGAGGTGGCGAAACCCGACAGGAC
TATAAAGATACCAGGCGTTTCCCCCTGGAAGCTCCCTCGTGCGCTCTCCTGTTCCGACCCTGCCGCTTAC
CGGATACCTGTCCGCCTTTCTCCCTTCGGGAAGCGTGGCGCTTTCTCATAGCTCACGCTGTAGGTATCTC
AGTTCGGTGTAGGTCGTTCGCTCCAAGCTGGGCTGTGTGCACGAACCCCCCGTTCAGCCCGACCGCTGCG
CCTTATCCGGTAACTATCGTCTTGAGTCCAACCCGGTAAGACACGACTTATCGCCACTGGCAGCAGCCAC
TGGTAACAGGATTAGCAGAGCGAGGTATGTAGGCGGTGCTACAGAGTTCTTGAAGTGGTGGCCTAACTAC
GGCTACACTAGAAGAACAGTATTTGGTATCTGCGCTCTGCTGAAGCCAGTTACCTTCGGAAAAAGAGTTG
GTAGCTCTTGATCCGGCAAACAAACCACCGCTGGTAGCGGTGGTTTTTTTGTTTGCAAGCAGCAGATTAC
GCGCAGAAAAAAAGGATCTCAAGAAGATCCTTTGATCTTTTCTACGGGGTCTGACGCTCAGTGGAACGAA
AACTCACGTTAAGGGATTTTGGTCATGAGATTATCAAAAAGGATCTTCACCTAGATCCTTTTAAATTAAA
AATGAAGTTTTAAATCAATCTAAAGTATATATGAGTAAACTTGGTCTGACAGTTACCAATGCTTAATCAG
TGAGGCACCTATCTCAGCGATCTGTCTATTTCGTTCATCCATAGTTGCCTGACTCCCCGTCGTGTAGATA
ACTACGATACGGGAGGGCTTACCATCTGGCCCCAGTGCTGCAATGATACCGCGAGACCCACGCTCACCGG
CTCCAGATTTATCAGCAATAAACCAGCCAGCCGGAAGGGCCGAGCGCAGAAGTGGTCCTGCAACTTTATC
CGCCTCCATCCAGTCTATTAATTGTTGCCGGGAAGCTAGAGTAAGTAGTTCGCCAGTTAATAGTTTGCGC
AACGTTGTTGCCATTGCTACAGGCATCGTGGTGTCACGCTCGTCGTTTGGTATGGCTTCATTCAGCTCCG
GTTCCCAACGATCAAGGCGAGTTACATGATCCCCCATGTTGTGCAAAAAAGCGGTTAGCTCCTTCGGTCC
TCCGATCGTTGTCAGAAGTAAGTTGGCCGCAGTGTTATCACTCATGGTTATGGCAGCACTGCATAATTCT
CTTACTGTCATGCCATCCGTAAGATGCTTTTCTGTGACTGGTGAGTACTCAACCAAGTCATTCTGAGAAT
AGTGTATGCGGCGACCGAGTTGCTCTTGCCCGGCGTCAATACGGGATAATACCGCGCCACATAGCAGAAC
TTTAAAAGTGCTCATCATTGGAAAACGTTCTTCGGGGCGAAAACTCTCAAGGATCTTACCGCTGTTGAGA
TCCAGTTCGATGTAACCCACTCGTGCACCCAACTGATCTTCAGCATCTTTTACTTTCACCAGCGTTTCTG
GGTGAGCAAAAACAGGAAGGCAAAATGCCGCAAAAAAGGGAATAAGGGCGACACGGAAATGTTGAATACT
CATACTCTTCCTTTTTCAATATTATTGAAGCATTTATCAGGGTTATTGTCTCATGAGCGGATACATATTT
GAATGTATTTAGAAAAATAAACAAATAGGGGTTCCGCGCACATTTCCCCGAAAAGTGCCACCTGACGTCT
AAGAAACCATTATTATCATGACATTAACCTATAAAAATAGGCGTATCACGAGGCCCTTTCGTCTCGCGCG
TTTCGGTGATGACGGTGAAAACCTCTGACACATGCAGCTCCCGGAGACGGTCACAGCTTGTCTGTAAGCG
GATGCCGGGAGCAGACAAGCCCGTCAGGGCGCGTCAGCGGGTGTTGGCGGGTGTCGGGGCTGGCTTAACT
ATGCGGCATCAGAGCAGATTGTACTGAGAGTGCACCATATGCGGTGTGAAATACCGCACAGATGCGTAAG
GAGAAAATACCGCATCAGGCGCCATTCGCCATTCAGGCTGCGCAACTGTTGGGAAGGGCGATCGGTGCGG
GCCTCTTCGCTATTACGCCAGCTGGCGAAAGGGGGATGTGCTGCAAGGCGATTAAGTTGGGTAACGCCAG
GGTTTTCCCAGTCACGACGTTGTAAAACGACGGCCAGTGAATTAATTCCAAGCTAAGTGAAAGACTCTGT
CTCAAAAACCAACCTGACACCTGAGCCGGAGCGTTGCCTCTCACTACCATAAATATATATACACAACACA
CACACACACACACACACACACACACACACACACACACACACAATCATACACATAAACACAATCACACACA
CACACATGCACAATCACACACACACAATCACACACAAACATACATACACACAATCACACACAACCATACA
CACATATACACAATCACACACACAAACACAATCACACACACACACATCAATCAATCAATCAATCAATATA
CCAAAAATGATAGCTCATACCTGTAATCTTAGATGTGGGAAGGCTAAAACAGCAGGCTACCCATGACTTC
AAGGTCACCCTGGGTTACAGAGTAGCTAATAGTCTAGCTTGAACTATAGTGTAGGATCTTTAAAAAAAAA
TTAACCAACCAACCAACAAACAAACAAACAAACAACAACAACAACAAATGGAAGACAGAGGACAAAAAAA
AATAAAAGAAAAAGTAGAAAGCCAATGGAGATACTATCTTAAAATTAGAAATATTTATGACACATTCTGA
ATACTCCATGTTTATTTCAAGGAAGCCAATGTAACTTTAAGTACTATGGCCATTTAATGTAAATACTTAA
GAAAAAAAACCAAATTAATTTTGATACATGCTGCATGTGAAAGACCCCCGCTGACGGGTAGTCAATCACT
CAGAGGAGACCCTCTCAAGGAACAGCGAGACCACAAGTCGGATGCAACTGCAAGAGGGTTTATTGGATAC
ACGGGTACCCGGGCGACTCAGTCAATCGGAGGACTGGCGCCCCGAGTGAGGGGTTGTGGGCTCGAGCTCG
GGGAGCAGAAGCGCGCGAACAGAAGTCGAGCTAGCTTGCCAAACCTACAGGTGGGGTCTTTCATTCCCCC
CTTTTTCTGGAGACTAAATAAAATCTTTTATTTTATCTATGGCTCGTACTCTATAGGCTTCAGCTGGTGA
TATTGTTGAGTCAAAACTAGAGCCTGGACCACTGATATCCTGTCTTTAACAAATTGGACTAATCCGGATC
TGAAGTTCCTATACTTTCTAGAGAATAGGAACTTCGGAATAGGAACTTCGCGGCCAGATCTTTTGCGGCC
GCTTTGGGCCGGCCGAATTCTTTACTCCCTATCAGTGATAGAGAACGTATGAAGAGTTTACTCCCTATCA
GTGATAGAGAACGTATGCAGACTTTACTCCCTATCAGTGATAGAGAACGTATAAGGAGTTTACTCCCTAT
CAGTGATAGAGAACGTATGACCAGTTTACTCCCTATCAGTGATAGAGAACGTATCTACAGTTTACTCCCT
ATCAGTGATAGAGAACGTATATCCAGTTTACTCCCTATCAGTGATAGAGAACGTATAAAGCTTTAGGCGT
GTACGGTGGGCGCCTATAAAAGCAGAGCTCGTTTAGTGAACCGTCAGATCGCCTGCTTCCAGACGTTCTT
CGCCGAGAGTCGTCGGGGTTTCCTGCTTCAACAGTGCTTGGACGGAACCCGGCGCTCGTTCCCCACCCCG
GCCGGCCGCCCATAGCCAGCCCTCCGTCACCTCTTCACCGCACCCTCGGACTGCCCCAAGGCCCCCGCCG
CCGCTCCAGCGCCGCGCAGCCACCGCCGCCGCCGCCGCCTCTCCTTAGTCGCCGCCATGATGGCTTCCAA
GGTGTACGACCCCGAGCAACGCAAACGCATGATCACTGGGCCTCAGTGGTGGGCTCGCTGCAAGCAAATG
AACGTGCTGGACTCCTTCATCAACTACTATGATTCCGAGAAGCACGCCGAGAACGCCGTGATTTTTCTGC
ATGGTAACGCTGCCTCCAGCTACCTGTGGAGGCACGTCGTGCCTCACATCGAGCCCGTGGCTAGATGCAT
CATCCCTGATCTGATCGGAATGGGTAAGTCCGGCAAGAGCGGGAATGGCTCATATCGCCTCCTGGATCAC
TACAAGTACCTCACCGCTTGGTTCGAGCTGCTGAACCTTCCAAAGAAAATCATCTTTGTGGGCCACGACT
GGGGGGCTTGTCTGGCCTTTCACTACTCCTACGAGCACCAAGACAAGATCAAGGCCATCGTCCATGCTGA
GAGTGTCGTGGACGTGATCGAGTCCTGGGACGAGTGGCCTGACATCGAGGAGGATATCGCCCTGATCAAG
AGCGAAGAGGGCGAGAAAATGGTGCTTGAGAATAACTTCTTCGTCGAGACCATGCTCCCAAGCAAGATCA
TGCGGAAACTGGAGCCTGAGGAGTTCGCTGCCTACCTGGAGCCATTCAAGGAGAAGGGCGAGGTTAGACG
GCCTACCCTCTCCTGGCCTCGCGAGATCCCTCTCGTTAAGGGAGGCAAGCCCGACGTCGTCCAGATTGTC
CGCAACTACAACGCCTACCTTCGGGCCAGCGACGATCTGCCTAAGATGTTCATCGAGTCCGACCCTGGGT
TCTTTTCCAACGCTATTGTCGAGGGAGCTAAGAAGTTCCCTAACACCGAGTTCGTGAAGGTGAAGGGCCT
CCACTTCAGCCAGGAGGACGCTCCAGATGAAATGGGTAAGTACATCAAGAGCTTCGTGGAGCGCGTGCTG
AAGAACGAGCAGTAAGGGCCAGGGAAGAACTGATCGCCGTGTAACCGCGGAGTTGTAGTCAGACTATTCG
AATCGGAAGTTGTAGTCAGACTATTCGAAGGCCTAGTTGTAGTCAGACTATTCGAACCGCGGCGCGGCGG
GATCCGGATCCAACCTACAAAAGATCCTACCTGCAAAGCACCAGAGGATATGGCCTCGGTGCCTCAGCAT
CTTCAGATGTGCTGTCACTGTCCAATCTTCAAGCCAGCAGAGCATATGGGCTCGCTGGCTCCACTGTCAT
TACAGTGGACCTGATCTTCTCCAATCAAAGGAGCAGAGGATATGGCCTCGCTCCCTCCGACTACATCAGG
CTGGAAGTGACATCCATCATTCATCCCAGCAGAGCATATGGGCTCGCTGGGACCACAGCATGCCTCGAAG
TGCTGAGAGACTATCATCAAACCGACAGAGGATATGGCCTCGTCGGCTCCTACTCCCTCCTGGTGGAATA
CTTCTCCACTCTTCAACCCAGCAGAGCATATGGGCTCGCTGGGTCCATCAGAGATACAAGATCTCTCGAC
AGATCCTACCTGCAAAGCACCAGAGGATATGGCCTCGGTGCCTCAGCATCTTCAGATGTGCTGTCACTGT
CCAATCTTCAAGCCAGCAGAGCATATGGGCTCGCTGGCTCCACTGTCATTACAGTGGACCTGATCTTCTC
CAATCAAAGGAGCAGAGGATATGGCCTCGCTCCCTCCGACTACATCAGGCTGGAAGTGACATCCATCATT
CATCCCAGCAGAGCATATGGGCTCGCTGGGACCACAGCATGCCTCGAAGTGCTGAGAGACTATCATCAAA
CCGACAGAGGATATGGCCTCGTCGGCTCCTACTCCCTCCTGGTGGAATACTTCTCCACTCTTCAACCCAG
CAGAGCATATGGGCTCGCTGGGTCCATCAGAGATACAAGATCTCTCGACAGATCCTACCTGCAAAGCACC
AGAGGATATGGCCTCGGTGCCTCAGCATCTTCAGATGTGCTGTCACTGTCCAATCTTCAAGCCAGCAGAG
CATATGGGCTCGCTGGCTCCACTGTCATTACAGTGGACCTGATCTTCTCCAATCAAAGGAGCAGAGGATA
TGGCCTCGCTCCCTCCGACTACATCAGGCTGGAAGTGACATCCATCATTCATCCCAGCAGAGCATATGGG
CTCGCTGGGACCACAGCATGCCTCGAAGTGCTGAGAGACTATCATCAAACCGACAGAGGATATGGCCTCG
TCGGCTCCTACTCCCTCCTGGTGGAATACTTCTCCACTCTTCAACCCAGCAGAGCATATGGGCTCGCTGG
GTCCATCAGAGATACAAGATCTCTCGACAGATCCTACCTGCAAAGCACCAGAGGATATGGCCTCGGTGCC
TCAGCATCTTCAGATGTGCTGTCACTGTCCAATCTTCAAGCCAGCAGAGCATATGGGCTCGCTGGCTCCA
CTGTCATTACAGTGGACCTGATCTTCTCCAATCAAAGGAGCAGAGGATATGGCCTCGCTCCCTCCGACTA
CATCAGGCTGGAAGTGACATCCATCATTCATCCCAGCAGAGCATATGGGCTCGCTGGGACCACAGCATGC
CTCGAAGTGCTGAGAGACTATCATCAAACCGACAGAGGATATGGCCTCGTCGGCTCCTACTCCCTCCTGG
TGGAATACTTCTCCACTCTTCAACCCAGCAGAGCATATGGGCTCGCTGGGTCCATCAGAGATACAAGATC
TCTCGAGCCGCGGTGCGTAAGTCTGTTAACAGAATGCTGCATACGCTGAGTACTTCGAAATGTCATCCTC
TGTCTGACACTGAACGTAATCCAGACGCGTAAGTCAGGCCGGAAAATTCCCGCCACCGGAAGTTGAGTAG
ACGGTGCTGCCTGCGACTCAACCCCAGGAGGACTGGGTGAACAAAGCTGCGAAGTGATCCATGTAAGCCC
TCAGAACCGTCTCGGAAAGAGGACCCCACATGTTGTAGCTTCAAGGCCCAATGTCAGACCACGCCATGGC
GTGCCACTCTGCGGAGAGTGCAGTCTGCGACAGTGCCCCAGGAGGACTGGGTGAGGATCCTACCTACAAA
CGGCACGAGCATCAGCCGTGCCGCCCAGCATCTTCATCACTGTCCAATCTTCAAGCGTGCACGATCACGG
CACGCTCCACTGTCATTACAGTCTTATCCAATCAAACTCCAGCAGCATCAGCGCTGGAGCTCCGACTACA
TCAGGACATCCATCATTCAACGCTCGACGATCACGCGAGCGTCCACAGCATGCCTCAGACACTATCATCA
AACGGCTGCACGATCACGGCAGCCGCTCCTACTGCCTCTACGTTATCGACTCTTCTGCGACGAGCATCAG
CCGTCGCAACATCGGACATACCAGATCCTACCTACAAACGGCACGAGCATCAGCCGTGCCGCCCAGCATC
TTCATCACTGTCCAATCTTCAAGCGTGCACGATCACGGCACGCTCCACTGTCATTACAGTCTTATCCAAT
CAAACTCCAGCAGCATCAGCGCTGGAGCTCCGACTACATCAGGACATCCATCATTCAACGCTCGACGATC
ACGCGAGCGTCCACAGCATGCCTCAGACACTATCATCAAACGGCTGCACGATCACGGCAGCCGCTCCTAC
TGCCTCTACGTTATCGACTCTTCTGCGACGAGCATCAGCCGTCGCAACATCGGACATACCAGATCCTACC
TACAAACGGCACGAGCATCAGCCGTGCCGCCCAGCATCTTCATCACTGTCCAATCTTCAAGCGTGCACGA
TCACGGCACGCTCCACTGTCATTACAGTCTTATCCAATCAAACTCCAGCAGCATCAGCGCTGGAGCTCCG
ACTACATCAGGACATCCATCATTCAACGCTCGACGATCACGCGAGCGTCCACAGCATGCCTCAGACACTA
TCATCAAACGGCTGCACGATCACGGCAGCCGCTCCTACTGCCTCTACGTTATCGACTCTTCTGCGACGAG
CATCAGCCGTCGCAACATCGGACATACCAGATCCTACCTACAAACGGCACGAGCATCAGCCGTGCCGCCC
AGCATCTTCATCACTGTCCAATCTTCAAGCGTGCACGATCACGGCACGCTCCACTGTCATTACAGTCTTA
TCCAATCAAACTCCAGCAGCATCAGCGCTGGAGCTCCGACTACATCAGGACATCCATCATTCAACGCTCG
ACGATCACGCGAGCGTCCACAGCATGCCTCAGACACTATCATCAAACGGCTGCACGATCACGGCAGCCGC
TCCTACTGCCTCTACGTTATCGACTCTTCTGCGACGAGCATCAGCCGTCGCAACATCGGACATACCAGAT
CTTCAATCGATTTCGCGCGGGATCCAGACCACCTCCCCTGCGAGCTAAGCTGGACAGCCAATGACGGGTA
AGAGAGTGACATTTTTCACTAACCTAAGACAGGAGGGCCGTCAGAGCTACTGCCTAATCCAAAGACGGGT
AAAAGTGATAAAAATGTATCACTCCAACCTAAGACAGGCGCAGCTTCCGAGGGATTTGAGATCCAGACAT
GATAAGATACATTGATGAGTTTGGACAAACCAAAACTAGAATGCAGTGAAAAAAATGCCTTATTTGTGAA
ATTTGTGATGCTATTGCCTTATTTGTAACCATTATAAGCTGCAATAAACAAGTTAACAACAACAATTGCA
TTCATTTTATGTTTCAGGTTCAGGGGGAGGTGTGGGAGGTTTTTTAAAGCAAGTAAAACCTCTACAAATG
TGGTATGGCTGATTATGATCTGAAGTTCCTATACTATTTGAAGAATAGGAACTTCGGAATAGGAACTTCG
GATCTCATATGGCCATATGGGGGCGCCTAGAGAAGGAGTGAGGGCTGGATAAAGGGAGGATCGAGGCGGG
GTCGAACGAGGAGGTTCAAGGGGGAGAGACGGGGCGGATGGAGGAAGAGGAGGCGGAGGCTTAGGGTGTA
CAAAGGGCTTGACCCAGGGAGGGGGGTCAAAAGCCAAGGCTTCCCAGGTCACGATGTAGGGGACCTGGTC
TGGGTGTCCATGCGGGCCAGGTGAAAAGACCTTGATCTTAACCTGGGTGATGAGGTCTCGGTTAAAGGTG
CCGTCTCGCGGCCATCCGACGTTAAAGGTTGGCCATTCTGCAGAGCAGAAGGTAACCCAACGTCTCTTCT
TGACATCTACCGACTGGTTGTGAGCGATCCGCTCGACATCTTTCCAGTGACCTAAGGTCAAACTTAAGGG
AGTGGTAACAGGCTAGCCCGGGCCCATATTTTCAGACAAATACAGAAACACAGTCAGACAGAGACAACAC
AGAACGATGCTGCAGCAGACAAGACGCGCGGCGCGGCTTCGGTCCCAAACCGAAAGCAAAAATTCAGACG
GAGGCGGGAACTGTTTTAGGTTCTCGTCTCCTACCAGAACCACATATCCCTCCTCTAAGGGGGGTGCACC
AAAGAGTCCTAAACGATCGGGATTTTAGGACTCAGGTCGGGCCACAAAAACGGCCCCCGAAGTCCCTGGG
ACGTCTCCCAGGGTTGCGGCCGGGTGTTCCGAACTCGTCAGTTCCACCACGGGTCCGCCAGATACAGAGC
TAGTTAGCTAACTAGTACCGACGCAGGCGCATAAAATCAGTCATAGACACTAGACAATCGGACAGACACA
GATAAGTTGCTGGCCAGCTTACCTCCCGGTGGTGGGTCGGTGGTCCCTGGGCAGGGGTCTCCCGATCCCG
GACGAGCCCCCAAATGAAAGACCCCCGCTGACGGGTAGTCAATCACTCAGAGGAGACCCTCCCAAGGAAC
AGCGAGACCACAAGTCGGATGCAACTGCAAGAGGGTTTATTGGATACACGGGTACCCGGGCGACTCAGTC
AATCGGAGGACTGGCGCGCCGAGTGAGGGGTTGTGGGCTCTTTTATTGAGCTCGGGGAGCAGAAGCGCGC
GAACAGAAGCGAGAAGCGAACTGATTGGTTAGTTCAAATAAGGCACAGGGTCATTTCAGGTCCTTGGGGC
ACCCTGGAAACATCTGATGGTTCTCTAGAAACTGCTGAGGGCTGGACCGCATCTGGGGACCATCTGTTCT
TGGCCCTGAGCCGGGGCAGGAACTGCTTACCACAGATATCCTGTTTGGCCCATATTCAGCTGTTCCATCT
GTTCTTGGCCCTGAGCCGGGGCAGGAACTGCTTACCACAGATATCCTGTTTGGCCCATATTCAGCTGTTC
CATCTGTTCCTGACCTTGATCTGAACTTTTCTATTCTCAGTTATGTATTTTTCCATGCCTTGCAAAATGG
CGTTACTTAAGCTAGCTTGCCAAACCTACAGGTGGGGTCTTTCACATGTATATGTCAAAAATAAAAATCA
ACTAATTGACTAGTAATTAATATGACTGGCATAATGGGAAATTGATCCTGACAGATGCAAACTGGCTTCT
CAGCAGCGCATTTATGTTGTCAACTGAGGAAGGAAACGTTAATGACAGAAACTCTAAGTAATTTCCACGT
TTATCTATTTTTATTTATACTAGCTTTGGTAACAGGAATATTGCAGCATTCATGCACATTGAAACCCTTA
TGAAATAAAAACATCTGTGCATTTAAAATGGAATTAACATTTTAAATGTTAAAAAAAGCTGGCTTAGCTT
CCCCCCGCCCCCTAGGGCATAGAACAAGTCAAATGCTTTATATATTTGAGTTTGGGATGTATTAGGAAAC
TCCTAAGAGCAAAGCTAGCTTG
Features (pLannotate 1.2.2; 26 found; start..end, strand, type, name):
     34..56      -  protein_bind   lac operator (fragment): The lac repressor binds to the lac operator to inhibit transcription in E. coli. This inhibition can be relieved by adding lactose or isopropyl-β-D-thiogalactopyranoside (IPTG). lac repressor encoded by lacI
     60..90      -  promoter       lac promoter: promoter for the E. coli lac operon
    105..126     -  protein_bind   CAP binding site: CAP binding activates transcription in the presence of cAMP. E. coli catabolite activator protein
    139..231     -  CDS            lacI (fragment): lac repressor; lacI; The lac repressor binds to the lac operator to inhibit transcription in E. coli. This inhibition can be relieved by adding lactose or isopropyl-β-D-thiogalactopyranoside (IPTG).
    414..1002    -  rep_origin     ori: high-copy-number ColE1/pMB1/pBR322/pUC origin of replication
   1173..2033    -  CDS            AmpR: β-lactamase; bla; confers resistance to ampicillin, carbenicillin, and related antibiotics
   2034..2138    -  promoter       AmpR promoter: bla
   2233..2268    +  CDS            rop (fragment): Rop protein, which maintains plasmids at low copy number; rop
   2370..2469    +  misc_feature   bom (fragment): basis of mobility region from pBR322
   2475..2632    -  CDS            lacZα (fragment): LacZα fragment of β-galactosidase; lacZ fragment
   3328..3525    -  LTR            3' LTR (ΔU3) (fragment): self-inactivating 3' long terminal repeat (LTR) from Moloney murine leukemia virus
   3529..3565    -  LTR            3' LTR (ΔU3) (fragment): self-inactivating 3' long terminal repeat (LTR) from Moloney murine leukemia virus
   3607..3704    -  CDS            env (fragment): murine leukemia virus gPr80 envelope polyprotein precursor; env; proteolytically cleaved into gp70SU and p15TM subunits
   3712..3759    -  protein_bind   FRT: FLP-mediated recombination occurs in the 8-bp core sequence TCTAGAAA (Turan and Bode, 2011). FLP recombinase from the Saccharomyces cerevisiae 2μ plasmid
   3801..4115    +  promoter       TRE3GV promoter (fragment): 3rd-generation Tet-responsive promoter that can be activated by binding of Tet-On® 3G, optimized for retroviral and lentiviral vectors
   4145..4179    +  ncRNA          IRE I: Accession: RF00037 - Iron response element I
   4293..4311    -  promoter       chicken β-actin promoter (fragment): contains a 21-bp deletion relative to the standard chicken β-actin promoter
   4330..5265    +  CDS            hRluc: Renilla luciferase human codon-optimized
   7099..7177    +  ncRNA          Flavi xrRNA: Accession: RF03547 - General Flavivirus exoribonuclease-resistant RNA element
   7257..7331    +  ncRNA          Flavivirus SLIV: Accession: RF01415 - Flavivirus 3'UTR stem loop IV
   8810..8944    -  polyA_signal   SV40 poly(A) signal: SV40 polyadenylation signal
   8967..9050    -  CDS            large T antigen (fragment): large T antigen from SV40 (simian virus 40)
   9122..9531    -  CDS            gag (truncated) (fragment): truncated Moloney murine leukemia virus (MMLV) gag gene lacking the start codon
   9621..9709    -  misc_feature   MESV Ψ (fragment): packaging signal of murine embryonic stem cell virus
   9761..9960    -  misc_feature   MMLV Ψ: packaging signal of Moloney murine leukemia virus (MMLV)
  10023..10614   -  LTR            LTR: long terminal repeat from Moloney murine leukemia virus
