[The description below was written by a language model from this plasmid's Addgene catalogue record and pLannotate feature annotations shown in this document.]
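Description:
miR21mutant-IRE-TREAT is an 11 kb mammalian reporter plasmid built on the pSF4 backbone and designed for single-molecule imaging of mRNA translation and decay. It is maintained in E. coli as a high-copy plasmid through a ColE1/pUC-type origin and is selected with ampicillin via the β-lactamase gene. The backbone also carries leftover lac and pBR322 fragments. In addition, it contains Moloney murine leukemia virus elements: a 5' LTR, Ψ packaging signals, truncated gag and a self-inactivating ΔU3 3' LTR. These lie in the opposite orientation to the reporter cassette. An FRT site sits next to the cassette and could serve FLP-mediated recombination into a matching genomic site, although the record does not state how the construct is delivered.

The reporter is driven by a Tet-responsive TRE3G-type promoter, so its expression depends on a Tet transactivator and doxycycline. An iron response element in the 5' UTR precedes the human codon-optimized Renilla luciferase coding sequence. IREs allow translation to be repressed or permitted according to cellular iron status. Downstream of the stop codon, according to the catalogue entry, are three mutated miR-21 binding sites, followed by the TREAT cassette. The annotation detects flavivirus exoribonuclease-resistant RNA structures in this 3' UTR region; such elements block 5'-to-3' exonucleolytic degradation and so stabilise decay intermediates. Long stretches of the 3' UTR are unannotated, and the miR-21 sites themselves are not called in the feature table. Because the sites are mutated, the construct most plausibly serves as a control that does not respond to miR-21, for comparison with a reporter carrying intact sites.
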