Addgene plasmid #196931: miR21mutant-IRE-TREAT
Purpose: Mutated mir21 binding sites (3x) were integrated in between the stop codon and TREAT cassette in IRE-TREAT reporter
Depositing lab: Jeffrey Chao. Publication: Single-molecule imaging reveals translation-dependent destabilization of mRNAs. Dave P, Roth G, Griesbach E, Mateju D, Hochstoeger T, Chao JA. Mol Cell. 2023 Feb 16;83(4):589-606.e6. doi: 10.1016/j.molcel.2023.01.013. Epub 2023 Feb 1. PubMed 36731471.
Backbone
  Vector backbone: pSF4
  Vector type: Mammalian Expression, Bacterial Expression
Growth in bacteria
  Bacterial resistance: Ampicillin, 100 μg/mL
  Growth temperature: 37°C
  Growth strain: NEB Stable
  Copy number: High Copy
Gene/Insert
  Gene/Insert name: Renilla luciferase
  Species: Renilla reniformis
  Insert size (bp): 930
Terms and licenses: Academic/Nonprofit Terms; Industry Terms: Not Available to Industry
How to cite: miR21mutant-IRE-TREAT was a gift from Jeffrey Chao (Addgene plasmid # 196931 ; http://n2t.net/addgene:196931 ; RRID:Addgene_196931)
